Addgene plasmid #20696: pcDNA3-HA-Cul7
Depositing lab: Yue Xiong. Depositing organization: University of North Carolina at Chapel Hill. Publication: Cytoplasmic localized ubiquitin ligase cullin 7 binds to p53 and promotes cell growth by antagonizing p53 function. Andrews P, He YJ, Xiong Y. Oncogene. 2006 Aug 3. 25(33):4534-48. 10.1038/sj.onc.1209490 PubMed 16547496.
Backbone
  Vector backbone: pcDNA3
  Backbone manufacturer: Invitrogen
  Backbone size w/o insert (bp): 4620
  Vector type: Mammalian Expression
  Selectable markers: G418
Growth in bacteria
  Bacterial resistance: Ampicillin, 100 μg/mL
  Growth temperature: 37°C
  Growth strain: DH5alpha
  Copy number: High Copy
Gene/Insert
  Gene/Insert name: cullin 7 (alt names: KIAA0076; CUL7)
  Species: H. sapiens (human)
  Insert size (bp): 5124
  GenBank ID: Q14999
  Entrez Gene: CUL7 (a.k.a. 3M1, CUL-7, KIAA0076, dJ20C7.5)
  Tag / fusion protein: HA (N terminal on insert)
  Cloning method: Restriction Enzyme; 5′ cloning site BamHI (not destroyed); 3′ cloning site NotI (not destroyed)
  Sequencing primers: 5′ T7; 3′ SP6
Terms and licenses: Academic/Nonprofit Terms; Industry Terms: Not Available to Industry
How to cite: pcDNA3-HA-Cul7 was a gift from Yue Xiong (Addgene plasmid # 20696 ; http://n2t.net/addgene:20696 ; RRID:Addgene_20696)
