[The description below was written by a language model from this plasmid's Addgene catalogue record.]
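Description:
pcDNA3-HA-Cul7 is a mammalian expression plasmid built on the Invitrogen pcDNA3 backbone (recorded as about 4.6 kb without insert) that carries the human cullin 7 coding sequence (CUL7, also known as KIAA0076), an insert of roughly 5.1 kb. It is maintained in E. coli as a high-copy plasmid under ampicillin selection, and the record lists G418 as the selectable marker for mammalian cells, consistent with the neomycin-resistance cassette that pcDNA3 normally provides for establishing stable transfectants. No feature table accompanies the entry, so the promoter is not explicitly stated. pcDNA3 vectors conventionally drive the insert from the CMV immediate-early promoter with a downstream polyadenylation signal, and the T7 and SP6 sequencing primers listed match the phage promoter sites that flank the pcDNA3 polylinker.

The CUL7 open reading frame was inserted by restriction cloning between BamHI at the 5′ end and NotI at the 3′ end, both sites being retained, so the insert can in principle be excised or transferred. An HA epitope tag is fused to the N terminus of the protein, allowing the exogenous cullin 7 to be detected or immunoprecipitated with anti-HA antibodies and distinguished from the endogenous protein. Cullin 7 is a scaffold subunit of a cullin-RING ubiquitin ligase. The associated publication examined its cytoplasmic localisation, its binding to p53 and its ability to promote cell growth by antagonising p53 function. The plasmid is therefore suited to transient or stable overexpression of tagged CUL7 in mammalian cells for localisation, protein interaction and functional studies of this kind.
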