>Addgene plasmid #20696 | pcDNA3-HA-Cul7 | addgene partial sequence | sequence record 26716 | 20696 with CMV-F
AGCTCTCTGGCTAACTAGAGAACCCACTGCTTACTGGCTTATCGAAATTAATACGACTCACTATAGGGAG
ACCCAAGCTATGTACCCATACGATGTTCCTGACTATGCGGGCTATCCCTATGACGTCCCGGACTATGCAA
GCTTGGTACCGTTAACATGGATCCTGGGAGAACTCCGCTACAGGGAATTCAGGGTGCCCCTGGGGCCCGG
CTTACATGCCTATCCTGATGAGCTGATCCGCCAGCGCGTGGGCCATGATGGGCATCCTGAGTACCAGATC
CGTTGGCTCATCCTGCGGCGTGGCGATGAGGGGGACGGGGGCTCTGGCCAAGTGGACTGCAAGGCTGAGC
ACATCCTGCTGTGGATGTCCAAGGATGAGATCTATGCCAACTGCCACAAGATGCTGGGCGAGGATGGCCA
GGTCATCGGGCCCTCCCAGGAGTCTGCAGGGGAGGTTGGGGCCCTGGACAAATCTGTGCTGGAGGAGATG
GAAACCGATGTGAAGTCCCTCATTCAGAGAGCCCTTCGGCAGCTGGAGGAGTGTGTGGGCACTATCCCTC
CTGCTCCTCTACTTCACACTGTCCACGTGCTCAGCGCCTATGCCAGCATTGAGCCCCTCACTGGAGTATT
CAAGGANCCANGGGTCCTGGACTTG
